Addgene plasmid #12720: DCT.VV.Orf32
Purpose: This plasmid was designed for screening purposes and may contain discrepancies relative to the current canonical GenBank version of the gene.
Depositing lab: Jack Bennink & Jon Yewdell. Depositing organization: National Institute of Allergy and Infectious Diseases (NIAID). Publication: Identification of poxvirus CD8+ T cell determinants to enable rational design and characterization of smallpox vaccines. Tscharke DC, Karupiah G, Zhou J, Palmore T, Irvine KR, Haeryfar SM, Williams S, Sidney J, Sette A, Bennink JR, Yewdell JW. J Exp Med. 2005 January 3; 201(1): 95–104. 10.1084/jem.20041912 PubMed 15623576.
Backbone
  Vector backbone: pcDNA 3.1D V5-His-TOPO
  Backbone manufacturer: Invitrogen
  Backbone size w/o insert (bp): 5514
  Vector type: Mammalian Expression
  Selectable markers: Neomycin (select with G418)
Growth in bacteria
  Bacterial resistance: Ampicillin, 100 μg/mL
  Growth temperature: 37°C
  Growth strain: DH5alpha
  Copy number: High Copy
Gene/Insert
  Gene/Insert name: VV.Orf32 (alt name: VV_WR_092)
  Species: Vaccinia Virus
  Insert size (bp): 387
  Cloning method: Restriction Enzyme; 5′ cloning site BamHI (not destroyed); 3′ cloning site BamHI (not destroyed)
  Sequencing primers: 5′ Universal T7
Terms and licenses: Academic/Nonprofit Terms; Industry Terms: Not Available to Industry
Depositor comments: Please see the Vaccinia kit page ( https://www.addgene.org/vvorf/ ) for more information. The kit page contains the supplemental VVOrfData spreadsheet, which includes important information about this plasmid. The plasmid and insert names provided here relate only to this library. The name of the ORF (if present) in VACV strain Copenhagen and the name of the ORF (if annotated) in VACV strain WR sequence can be found in VVOrfData spreadsheet. Please note that the amino acid sequence given for each ORF in the spreadsheet may contain some errors. Additionally, changes from the expected sequence may be present in these plasmids. Please see Addgene's quality control sequence and sequencing notes in the VVOrfData spreadsheet before ordering this plasmid.
How to cite: DCT.VV.Orf32 was a gift from Jack Bennink & Jon Yewdell (Addgene plasmid # 12720 ; http://n2t.net/addgene:12720 ; RRID:Addgene_12720)
