[The description below was written by a language model from this plasmid's Addgene catalogue record.]
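Description:
DCT.VV.Orf32 is a mammalian expression plasmid carrying a vaccinia virus open reading frame in the commercial pcDNA 3.1D V5-His-TOPO backbone (about 5.5 kb without insert). It is propagated in E. coli as a high-copy plasmid under ampicillin selection, and it carries a neomycin resistance marker so that transfected mammalian cells can be selected with G418. The record does not list the promoter or other regulatory elements. Vectors of this family normally drive the insert from the CMV immediate-early promoter, with an upstream T7 promoter, which fits the T7 sequencing primer given for the 5′ end. They also offer C-terminal V5 and polyhistidine tags, but the record does not say whether the ORF is in frame with them.

The insert is a 387 bp fragment designated VV.Orf32, also named VV_WR_092, which suggests an ORF annotated in the Western Reserve strain. It is recorded as flanked by intact BamHI sites at both ends. The "Orf32" name applies only within this library, and the corresponding Copenhagen and WR gene names are held in a supplementary data sheet for the collection rather than in this record.

The plasmid belongs to a library of vaccinia ORF expression clones associated with work identifying poxvirus CD8+ T cell determinants for the design and characterisation of smallpox vaccines. In that setting, individual viral ORFs are expressed in mammalian cells to test which gene products are recognised by T cells. The clones were made for screening, and the depositors caution that the sequence may differ from the canonical GenBank version of the gene, so it should be checked against the available quality-control sequence data.
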