>Addgene plasmid #12720 | DCT.VV.Orf32 | addgene partial sequence | sequence record 19115 | T7 5'-TAATACGACTCACTATAGGG-3'
ACCGAATTCCAGCTGACCACCATGGGAGAATGTTCCTAATGTATACTTTAATCCTGTGTTTATAGAGCCC
ACGTTTAAACATTCTTTATTAAGTGTTTATAAACACAGATTAATAGTTTTATTTGAAGTATTCGTTGTAT
TCATTCTAATATATGTATTTTTTAGATCTGAATTAAATATGTTCTTCATGCCTAAACGAAAAATACCCGA
TCCTATTGATAGATTACGACGTGCTAATCTAGCGTGTGAAGACGATAAATTAATGATCTATGGATTACCA
TGGATGACAACTCAAACATCTGCGTTATCAATAAATAGTAAACCGATAGTGTATAAAGATTGTGCAAAGC
TTTTGCGATCAATAAATGGATCACAACCAGTATCTCTTAACGATGTTCTTCGCAGATGAGCAATTCCCGG
GGATCCGAATAAAGGGTCAAGACAATTCTGCAGATATCCAGCACAGTGGCGGCCGCTCGAGTCTAGAGGG
CCCGCGGTTCGAAGGTAAGCCTATCCCTAACCCTCTCCTCGGTCTCGATTCTACGCGTACCGGTCATCAT
CACCATCACCATTGAGTTTAAACCCGCTGATCAGCCTCGACTGTGCCTTCTAGTTGCCAGCCATCTGTTG
TTTGCCCCTCCCCCGTGCCTTCCTTGACCCTGGAAGGTGCCACTCCCACTGTCCTTTCCTAATAAAATGA
GGAAATTGCATCGCATTGTCTGAGT
